>Addgene plasmid #216347 | Peroxisomes-FAST-IRES-iRFP670 | addgene full sequence | sequence record 427406 | Addgene NGS Result
ATTTATGCAGAGGCCGAGGCCGCCTCGGCCTCTGAGCTATTCCAGAAGTAGTGAGGAGGCTTTTTTGGAG
GCCTAGGCTTTTGCAAAGATCGATCAAGAGACAGGATGAGGATCGTTTCGCATGATTGAACAAGATGGAT
TGCACGCAGGTTCTCCGGCCGCTTGGGTGGAGAGGCTATTCGGCTATGACTGGGCACAACAGACAATCGG
CTGCTCTGATGCCGCCGTGTTCCGGCTGTCAGCGCAGGGGCGCCCGGTTCTTTTTGTCAAGACCGACCTG
TCCGGTGCCCTGAATGAACTGCAAGACGAGGCAGCGCGGCTATCGTGGCTGGCCACGACGGGCGTTCCTT
GCGCAGCTGTGCTCGACGTTGTCACTGAAGCGGGAAGGGACTGGCTGCTATTGGGCGAAGTGCCGGGGCA
GGATCTCCTGTCATCTCACCTTGCTCCTGCCGAGAAAGTATCCATCATGGCTGATGCAATGCGGCGGCTG
CATACGCTTGATCCGGCTACCTGCCCATTCGACCACCAAGCGAAACATCGCATCGAGCGAGCACGTACTC
GGATGGAAGCCGGTCTTGTCGATCAGGATGATCTGGACGAAGAGCATCAGGGGCTCGCGCCAGCCGAACT
GTTCGCCAGGCTCAAGGCGAGCATGCCCGACGGCGAGGATCTCGTCGTGACCCATGGCGATGCCTGCTTG
CCGAATATCATGGTGGAAAATGGCCGCTTTTCTGGATTCATCGACTGTGGCCGGCTGGGTGTGGCGGACC
GCTATCAGGACATAGCGTTGGCTACCCGTGATATTGCTGAAGAGCTTGGCGGCGAATGGGCTGACCGCTT
CCTCGTGCTTTACGGTATCGCCGCTCCCGATTCGCAGCGCATCGCCTTCTATCGCCTTCTTGACGAGTTC
TTCTGAGCGGGACTCTGGGGTTCGAAATGACCGACCAAGCGACGCCCAACCTGCCATCACGAGATTTCGA
TTCCACCGCCGCCTTCTATGAAAGGTTGGGCTTCGGAATCGTTTTCCGGGACGCCGGCTGGATGATCCTC
CAGCGCGGGGATCTCATGCTGGAGTTCTTCGCCCACCCTAGGGGGAGGCTAACTGAAACACGGAAGGAGA
CAATACCGGAAGGAACCCGCGCTATGACGGCAATAAAAAGACAGAATAAAACGCACGGTGTTGGGTCGTT
TGTTCATAAACGCGGGGTTCGGTCCCAGGGCTGGCACTCTGTCGATACCCCACCGAGACCCCATTGGGGC
CAATACGCCCGCGTTTCTTCCTTTTCCCCACCCCACCCCCCAAGTTCGGGTGAAGGCCCAGGGCTCGCAG
CCAACGTCGGGGCGGCAGGCCCTGCCATAGCCTCAGGTTACTCATATATACTTTAGATTGATTTAAAACT
TCATTTTTAATTTAAAAGGATCTAGGTGAAGATCCTTTTTGATAATCTCATGACCAAAATCCCTTAACGT
GAGTTTTCGTTCCACTGAGCGTCAGACCCCGTAGAAAAGATCAAAGGATCTTCTTGAGATCCTTTTTTTC
TGCGCGTAATCTGCTGCTTGCAAACAAAAAAACCACCGCTACCAGCGGTGGTTTGTTTGCCGGATCAAGA
GCTACCAACTCTTTTTCCGAAGGTAACTGGCTTCAGCAGAGCGCAGATACCAAATACTGTTCTTCTAGTG
TAGCCGTAGTTAGGCCACCACTTCAAGAACTCTGTAGCACCGCCTACATACCTCGCTCTGCTAATCCTGT
TACCAGTGGCTGCTGCCAGTGGCGATAAGTCGTGTCTTACCGGGTTGGACTCAAGACGATAGTTACCGGA
TAAGGCGCAGCGGTCGGGCTGAACGGGGGGTTCGTGCACACAGCCCAGCTTGGAGCGAACGACCTACACC
GAACTGAGATACCTACAGCGTGAGCTATGAGAAAGCGCCACGCTTCCCGAAGGGAGAAAGGCGGACAGGT
ATCCGGTAAGCGGCAGGGTCGGAACAGGAGAGCGCACGAGGGAGCTTCCAGGGGGAAACGCCTGGTATCT
TTATAGTCCTGTCGGGTTTCGCCACCTCTGACTTGAGCGTCGATTTTTGTGATGCTCGTCAGGGGGGCGG
AGCCTATGGAAAAACGCCAGCAACGCGGCCTTTTTACGGTTCCTGGCCTTTTGCTGGCCTTTTGCTCACA
TGTTCTTTCCTGCGTTATCCCCTGATTCTGTGGATAACCGTATTACCGCCATGCATTAGTTATTAATAGT
AATCAATTACGGGGTCATTAGTTCATAGCCCATATATGGAGTTCCGCGTTACATAACTTACGGTAAATGG
CCCGCCTGGCTGACCGCCCAACGACCCCCGCCCATTGACGTCAATAATGACGTATGTTCCCATAGTAACG
CCAATAGGGACTTTCCATTGACGTCAATGGGTGGAGTATTTACGGTAAACTGCCCACTTGGCAGTACATC
AAGTGTATCATATGCCAAGTACGCCCCCTATTGACGTCAATGACGGTAAATGGCCCGCCTGGCATTATGC
CCAGTACATGACCTTATGGGACTTTCCTACTTGGCAGTACATCTACGTATTAGTCATCGCTATTACCATG
GTGATGCGGTTTTGGCAGTACATCAATGGGCGTGGATAGCGGTTTGACTCACGGGGATTTCCAAGTCTCC
ACCCCATTGACGTCAATGGGAGTTTGTTTTGGCACCAAAATCAACGGGACTTTCCAAAATGTCGTAACAA
CTCCGCCCCATTGACGCAAATGGGCGGTAGGCGTGTACGGTGGGAGGTCTATATAAGCAGAGCTGGTTTA
GTGAACCGTCAGATCCGCTAGCAGCCACCATGGAGCATGTTGCCTTTGGCAGTGAGGACATCGAGAACAC
TCTGGCCAATATGGACGACGAACAACTGGATAGGTTGGCCTTTGGCGTAATTCAGCTCGATGGTGACGGG
AATATCCTGCTGTACAATGCTGCTGAAGGGGACATCACTGGCAGAGATCCCAAACAGGTGATTGGGAAGA
ACTTCTTCAAGGATGTTGCACCTGGAACGGATACTCCCGAGTTTTACGGCAAATTCAAGGAAGGCGCAGC
GTCAGGGAATCTGAACACCATGTTCGAATGGACGATACCGACAAGCAGGGGACCAACCAAGGTCAAGGTG
CACTTGAAGAAAGCCCTTTCCGGTGACAGATATTGGGTCTTTGTGAAACGGGTGGGATCCGAACAAAAGC
TTATTTCTGAAGAGGACTTGTCCGGATCCAAGCTGTAACTCGAGGACTACAAGGACGACGACGACAAGCC
CGGGATCCGCCCCTCTCCCTCCCCCCCCCCTAACGTTACTGGCCGAAGCCGCTTGGAATAAGGCCGGTGT
GCGTTTGTCTATATGTTATTTTCCACCATATTGCCGTCTTTTGGCAATGTGAGGGCCCGGAAACCTGGCC
CTGTCTTCTTGACGAGCATTCCTAGGGGTCTTTCCCCTCTCGCCAAAGGAATGCAAGGTCTGTTGAATGT
CGTGAAGGAAGCAGTTCCTCTGGAAGCTTCTTGAAGACAAACAACGTCTGTAGCGACCCTTTGCAGGCAG
CGGAACCCCCCACCTGGCGACAGGTGCCTCTGCGGCCAAAAGCCACGTGTATAAGATACACCTGCAAAGG
CGGCACAACCCCAGTGCCACGTTGTGAGTTGGATAGTTGTGGAAAGAGTCAAATGGCTCTCCTCAAGCGT
ATTCAACAAGGGGCTGAAGGATGCCCAGAAGGTACCCCATTGTATGGGATCTGATCTGGGGCCTCGGTAC
ACATGCTTTACATGTGTTTAGTCGAGGTTAAAAAAACGTCTAGGCCCCCCGAACCACGGGGACGTGGTTT
TCCTTTGAAAAACACGATGATAATATGGCCACAACCATGGCGCGTAAGGTCGATCTCACCTCCTGCGATC
GCGAGCCGATCCACATCCCCGGCAGCATTCAGCCGTGCGGCTGCCTGCTAGCCTGCGACGCGCAGGCGGT
GCGGATCACGCGCATTACGGAAAATGCCGGCGCGTTCTTTGGACGCGAAACTCCGCGGGTCGGTGAGCTA
CTCGCCGATTACTTCGGCGAGACCGAAGCCCATGCGCTGCGCAACGCACTGGCGCAGTCCTCCGATCCAA
AGCGACCGGCGCTGATCTTCGGTTGGCGCGACGGCCTGACCGGCCGCACCTTCGACATCTCACTGCATCG
CCATGACGGTACATCGATCATCGAGTTCGAGCCTGCGGCGGCCGAACAGGCCGACAATCCGCTGCGGCTG
ACGCGGCAGATCATCGCGCGCACCAAAGAACTGAAGTCGCTCGAAGAGATGGCCGCACGGGTGCCGCGCT
ATCTGCAGGCGATGCTCGGCTATCACCGCGTGATGTTGTACCGCTTCGCGGACGACGGCTCCGGGATGGT
GATCGGCGAGGCGAAGCGCAGCGACCTCGAGAGCTTTCTCGGTCAGCACTTTCCGGCGTCGCTGGTCCCG
CAGCAGGCGCGGCTACTGTACTTGAAGAACGCGATCCGCGTGGTCTCGGATTCGCGCGGCATCAGCAGCC
GGATCGTGCCCGAGCACGACGCCTCCGGCGCCGCGCTCGATCTGTCGTTCGCGCACCTGCGCAGCATCTC
GCCCTGCCATCTCGAATTTCTGCGGAACATGGGCGTCAGCGCCTCGATGTCGCTGTCGATCATCATTGAC
GGCACGCTATGGGGATTGATCATCTGTCATCATTACGAGCCGCGTGCCGTGCCGATGGCGCAGCGCGTCG
CGGCCGAAATGTTCGCCGACTTCTTATCGCTGCACTTCACCGCCGCCCACCACCAACGCTCCGGACTCAG
ATCTGGCAGCAGTGGAGGTGCGCCGGCCGCGTCCAGGCTGCGGGCCGAAGCCGGGCTCGGGGCGCTGCCG
CGGCGGGCGCTCGCCCAGTACTTGCTCTTCCTGCGGCTCTACCCGGTGCTCACCAAGGCGGCCACCAGTG
GCATTTTGTCAGCACTTGGGAACTTCCTGGCCCAGATGATTGAGAAGAAGCGGAAAAAAGAAAACTCTAG
AAGTCTGGATGTCGGTGGGCCTCTGAGATATGCCGTTTACGGGTTCTTCTTCACAGGGCCGCTGAGTCAC
TTCTTCTACTTCTTCATGGAACATTGGATCCCTCCTGAGGTCCCCCTGGCAGGGCTCAGGAGGCTTCTCC
TGGACCGCCTCGTCTTTGCACCGGCCTTCCTCATGTTGTTCTTCCTCATCATGAACTTTCTGGAGGGGAA
AGACGCCTCAGCCTTCGCCGCCAAGATGAGGGGGGGCTTCTGGCCGGCGCTGAGGATGAACTGGCGGGTG
TGGACGCCACTACAGTTCATCAACATCAACTACGTCCCTCTGAAGTTCCGGGTGCTCTTCGCCAACCTGG
CAGCTCTGTTCTGGTATGCCTACCTGGCCTCCTTGGGGAAGAGCGGCTCCGGTAGCGGATAATTAATTAA
GCAAGGGCGAATTGTTGTTGTTAACTTGTTTATTGCAGCTTATAATGGTTACAAATAAAGCAATAGCATC
ACAAATTTCACAAATAAAGCATTTTTTTCACTGCATTCTAGTTGTGGTTTGTCCAAACTCATCAATGTAT
CTTAAGGCGTAAATTGTAAGCGTTAATATTTTGTTAAAATTCGCGTTAAATTTTTGTTAAATCAGCTCAT
TTTTTAACCAATAGGCCGAAATCGGCAAAATCCCTTATAAATCAAAAGAATAGACCGAGATAGGGT
[37 nt withheld, positions 5737-5773]
AAAGAACGTGGACTCCAACGTCAAAGG
[49 nt withheld, positions 5801-5849]
T
[91 nt withheld, positions 5851-5941]
G
[124 nt withheld, positions 5943-6066]
CAGGTGGCACTTTTCGGGGAAATGTGCGCGGAACCCCTATTTGTTTATTTTTCTAAATACATTCAAATAT
GTATCCGCTCATGAGACAATAACCCTGATAAATGCTTCAATAATATTGAAAAAGGAAGAGTCCTGAGGCG
GAAAGAACCAGCTGTGGAATGTGTGTCAGTTAGGGTGTGGAAAGTCCCCAGGCTCCCCAGCAGGCAGAAG
TATGCAAAGCATGCATCTCAATTAGTCAGCAACCAGGTGTGGAAAGTCCCCAGGCTCCCCAGCAGGCAGA
AGTATGCAAAGCATGCATCTCAATTAGTCAGCAACCATAGTCCCGCCCCTAACTCCGCCCATCCCGCCCC
TAACTCCGCCCAGTTCCGCCCATTCTCCGCCCCATGGCTGACTAATTTTTTTT
Features (pLannotate 1.2.2; 17 found; start..end, strand, type, name):
    122..916     +  CDS            NeoR/KanR: aminoglycoside phosphotransferase from Tn5; aph(3')-II (or nptII); confers resistance to neomycin, kanamycin, and G418 (Geneticin®)
    937..1089    +  CDS            ble (fragment): BLE_KLEPN - Experimental evidence at protein level: Swiss-Prot protein existence level 1. Binding protein with a strong affinity to the bleomycin family of antibiotics. Binds to CL990; an antimitotic-antibiotic compound. From Klebsiella pneumoniae.
   1148..1195    +  polyA_signal   HSV TK poly(A) signal: herpes simplex virus thymidine kinase polyadenylation signal (Cole and Stacy, 1985)
   1286..1302    -  polyA_signal   bGH poly(A) signal (fragment): bovine growth hormone polyadenylation signal
   1524..2112    +  rep_origin     ori: high-copy-number ColE1/pMB1/pBR322/pUC origin of replication
   2287..2590    +  enhancer       CMV enhancer: human cytomegalovirus immediate early enhancer
   2591..2794    +  promoter       CMV promoter: human cytomegalovirus (CMV) immediate early promoter
   2830..3204    +  CDS            Y-FAST: small protein tag, derived from photoactive yellow protein, that allows in vivo fluorescent labeling by addition of a cell-permeant fluorogen (Plamont et al., 2016)
   3214..3240    +  CDS            Myc (fragment): Myc (human c-Myc proto-oncogene) epitope tag
   3268..3288    +  CDS            FLAG (fragment): FLAG® epitope tag, followed by an enterokinase cleavage site
   3300..3886    +  misc_feature   IRES2: internal ribosome entry site (IRES) of the encephalomyocarditis virus (EMCV)
   3887..4819    +  CDS            iRFP670: iRFP670 is a basic (constitutively fluorescent) near ir fluorescent protein published in 2013, derived from Rhodopseudomonas palustris CGA009. It has low acid sensitivity. It requires the cofactor biliverdin for fluorescence.
   4850..5431    +  CDS            PXMP2: PXMP2_HUMAN - Also known as PMP22. Experimental evidence at protein level: Swiss-Prot protein existence level 1. Seems to be involved in pore-forming activity and may contribute to the unspecific permeability of the peroxisomal membrane. From Homo sapiens (Human).
   5483..5604    +  polyA_signal   SV40 poly(A) signal: SV40 polyadenylation signal
   5638..6066    -  rep_origin     f1 ori (sequence partly withheld): f1 bacteriophage origin of replication; arrow indicates direction of (+) strand synthesis
   6093..6197    +  promoter       AmpR promoter: bla
   6199..87      +  promoter       SV40 promoter (across the origin): SV40 enhancer and early promoter
