[The description below was written by a language model from this plasmid's Addgene catalogue record and pLannotate feature annotations shown in this document.]
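Description:
Peroxisomes-FAST-IRES-iRFP670 is a mammalian expression plasmid of about 6.5 kb, built by Gibson cloning into a roughly 3.8 kb backbone taken from another repository plasmid. It replicates at high copy in E. coli from a ColE1/pUC-type origin and is selected with kanamycin. The resistance gene is the Tn5 NeoR/KanR aminoglycoside phosphotransferase, placed downstream of both a bacterial bla promoter and the SV40 enhancer/early promoter and followed by the HSV TK polyadenylation signal. This arrangement should in principle also allow G418 selection in mammalian cells. An f1 origin is present, and the annotation also picks up short fragments of a ble gene and a bGH poly(A) signal, which appear to be backbone remnants.

The payload is a bicistronic cassette driven by the CMV enhancer and immediate-early promoter and terminated by the SV40 poly(A) signal. The first cistron encodes pFAST, a small fluorogen-activating tag derived from the photoactive yellow protein of Halorhodospira halophila (annotated as the related Y-FAST), which becomes fluorescent only when a cell-permeant fluorogen is added. It carries a C-terminal myc epitope and, according to the insert name, an SKL motif, the classic C-terminal signal for import into the peroxisomal matrix. A short FLAG-like fragment is also annotated before the IRES. An EMCV IRES2 then drives translation of the second cistron from the same transcript. This cistron is the biliverdin-dependent near-infrared protein iRFP670 from Rhodopseudomonas palustris, fused at its C-terminus to human PXMP2, a peroxisomal membrane protein. The stated use is testing localization of the pFAST and iRFP670 proteins to peroxisomes. Having both spectrally distinct labels expressed in the same transfected cells allows their signals to be compared directly.
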