Addgene plasmid #216347: Peroxisomes-FAST-IRES-iRFP670
Purpose: For testing localization of pFAST and iRFP670 proteins to peroxisomes
Depositing lab: Alison Tebo. Depositing organization: HHMI, Janelia Research Campus.
Backbone
  Vector backbone: Addgene #70113
  Backbone size w/o insert (bp): 3846
  Vector type: Mammalian Expression
Growth in bacteria
  Bacterial resistance: Kanamycin, 50 μg/mL
  Growth temperature: 37°C
  Growth strain: DH5alpha
  Copy number: High Copy
Gene/Insert
  Gene/Insert name: pFAST_SKL-IRES-iRFP670_PXMP2
  Species: pFAST derived from photoactive yellow protein (PYP) from H. Halophila; iRPF670 derived from Rhodopseudomonas palustris CGA009
  Insert size (bp): 2623
  Mutation: n/a
  Promoter: CMV
  Tag / fusion protein: myc for FAST protein only (C terminal on insert)
  Cloning method: Gibson Cloning
Terms and licenses: Academic/Nonprofit Terms; Industry Terms: Not Available to Industry
How to cite: Peroxisomes-FAST-IRES-iRFP670 was a gift from Alison Tebo (Addgene plasmid # 216347 ; http://n2t.net/addgene:216347 ; RRID:Addgene_216347)
